>Addgene plasmid #13227 | pc3XB-ZF93 | depositor full sequence | sequence record 7576 | Author sequence
GACGGATCGGGAGATCTCCCGATCCCCTATGGTGCACTCTCAGTACAATCTGCTCTGATGCCGCATAGTT
AAGCCAGTATCTGCTCCCTGCTTGTGTGTTGGAGGTCGCTGAGTAGTGCGCGAGCAAAATTTAAGCTACA
ACAAGGCAAGGCTTGACCGACAATTGCATGAAGAATCTGCTTAGGGTTAGGCGTTTTGCGCTGCTTCGCG
ATGTACGGGCCAGATATACGCGTTGACATTGATTATTGACTAGTTATTAATAGTAATCAATTACGGGGTC
ATTAGTTCATAGCCCATATATGGAGTTCCGCGTTACATAACTTACGGTAAATGGCCCGCCTGGCTGACCG
CCCAACGACCCCCGCCCATTGACGTCAATAATGACGTATGTTCCCATAGTAACGCCAATAGGGACTTTCC
ATTGACGTCAATGGGTGGAGTATTTACGGTAAACTGCCCACTTGGCAGTACATCAAGTGTATCATATGCC
AAGTACGCCCCCTATTGACGTCAATGACGGTAAATGGCCCGCCTGGCATTATGCCCAGTACATGACCTTA
TGGGACTTTCCTACTTGGCAGTACATCTACGTATTAGTCATCGCTATTACCATGGTGATGCGGTTTTGGC
AGTACATCAATGGGCGTGGATAGCGGTTTGACTCACGGGGATTTCCAAGTCTCCACCCCATTGACGTCAA
TGGGAGTTTGTTTTGGCACCAAAATCAACGGGACTTTCCAAAATGTCGTAACAACTCCGCCCCATTGACG
CAAATGGGCGGTAGGCGTGTACGGTGGGAGGTCTATATAAGCAGAGCTCTCTGGCTAACTAGAGAACCCA
CTGCTTACTGGCTTATCGAAATTAATACGACTCACTATAGGGAGACCCAAGCTGGCTAGCGTTTAAACGG
GCCCTCTAGACCCGGGGAGAAGCCTTACAAATGCCCAGAATGTGGAAAGAGTTTTAGCACTTCTCATTCC
CTCACAGAACACCAGAGAACACATACCGGTGGATCCTCTGCACAGTAGTAAGCTTAAGTTTAAACCGCTG
ATCAGCCTCGACTGTGCCTTCTAGTTGCCAGCCATCTGTTGTTTGCCCCTCCCCCGTGCCTTCCTTGACC
CTGGAAGGTGCCACTCCCACTGTCCTTTCCTAATAAAATGAGGAAATTGCATCGCATTGTCTGAGTAGGT
GTCATTCTATTCTGGGGGGTGGGGTGGGGCAGGACAGCAAGGGGGAGGATTGGGAAGACAATAGCAGGCA
TGCTGGGGATGCGGTGGGCTCTATGGCTTCTGAGGCGGAAAGAACCAGCTGGGGCTCTAGGGGGTATCCC
C
[124 nt withheld, positions 1332-1455]
C
[91 nt withheld, positions 1457-1547]
A
[49 nt withheld, positions 1549-1597]
CCTTTGACGTTGGAGTCCACGTTCTTT
[37 nt withheld, positions 1625-1661]
ACCCTATCTCGGTCTATTCTTTTGATTTATAAGGGATTTTGCCGATTTCGGCCTATTGGTTAAAAAATGA
GCTGATTTAACAAAAATTTAACGCGAATTAATTCTGTGGAATGTGTGTCAGTTAGGGTGTGGAAAGTCCC
CAGGCTCCCCAGCAGGCAGAAGTATGCAAAGCATGCATCTCAATTAGTCAGCAACCAGGTGTGGAAAGTC
CCCAGGCTCCCCAGCAGGCAGAAGTATGCAAAGCATGCATCTCAATTAGTCAGCAACCATAGTCCCGCCC
CTAACTCCGCCCATCCCGCCCCTAACTCCGCCCAGTTCCGCCCATTCTCCGCCCCATGGCTGACTAATTT
TTTTTATTTATGCAGAGGCCGAGGCCGCCTCTGCCTCTGAGCTATTCCAGAAGTAGTGAGGAGGCTTTTT
TGGAGGCCTAGGCTTTTGCAAAAAGCTCCCGGCCGGGAGCTTGTATATCCATTTTCGGATCTGATCAAGA
GACAGGATGAGGATCGTTTCGCATGATTGAACAAGATGGATTGCACGCAGGTTCTCCGGCCGCTTGGGTG
GAGAGGCTATTCGGCTATGACTGGGCACAACAGACAATCGGCTGCTCTGATGCCGCCGTGTTCCGGCTGT
CAGCGCAGGGGCGCCCGGTTCTTTTTGTCAAGACCGACCTGTCCGGTGCCCTGAATGAACTGCAGGACGA
GGCAGCGCGGCTATCGTGGCTGGCCACGACGGGCGTTCCTTGCGCAGCTGTGCTCGACGTTGTCACTGAA
GCGGGAAGGGACTGGCTGCTATTGGGCGAAGTGCCGGGGCAGGATCTCCTGTCATCTCACCTTGCTCCTG
CCGAGAAAGTATCCATCATGGCTGATGCAATGCGGCGGCTGCATACGCTTGATCCGGCTACCTGCCCATT
CGACCACCAAGCGAAACATCGCATCGAGCGAGCACGTACTCGGATGGAAGCCGGTCTTGTCGATCAGGAT
GATCTGGACGAAGAGCATCAGGGGCTCGCGCCAGCCGAACTGTTCGCCAGGCTCAAGGCGCGCATGCCCG
ACGGCGAGGATCTCGTCGTGACCCATGGCGATGCCTGCTTGCCGAATATCATGGTGGAAAATGGCCGCTT
TTCTGGATTCATCGACTGTGGCCGGCTGGGTGTGGCGGACCGCTATCAGGACATAGCGTTGGCTACCCGT
GATATTGCTGAAGAGCTTGGCGGCGAATGGGCTGACCGCTTCCTCGTGCTTTACGGTATCGCCGCTCCCG
ATTCGCAGCGCATCGCCTTCTATCGCCTTCTTGACGAGTTCTTCTGAGCGGGACTCTGGGGTTCGAAATG
ACCGACCAAGCGACGCCCAACCTGCCATCACGAGATTTCGATTCCACCGCCGCCTTCTATGAAAGGTTGG
GCTTCGGAATCGTTTTCCGGGACGCCGGCTGGATGATCCTCCAGCGCGGGGATCTCATGCTGGAGTTCTT
CGCCCACCCCAACTTGTTTATTGCAGCTTATAATGGTTACAAATAAAGCAATAGCATCACAAATTTCACA
AATAAAGCATTTTTTTCACTGCATTCTAGTTGTGGTTTGTCCAAACTCATCAATGTATCTTATCATGTCT
GTATACCGTCGACCTCTAGCTAGAGCTTGGCGTAATCATGGTCATAGCTGTTTCCTGTGTGAAATTGTTA
TCCGCTCACAATTCCACACAACATACGAGCCGGAAGCATAAAGTGTAAAGCCTGGGGTGCCTAATGAGTG
AGCTAACTCACATTAATTGCGTTGCGCTCACTGCCCGCTTTCCAGTCGGGAAACCTGTCGTGCCAGCTGC
ATTAATGAATCGGCCAACGCGCGGGGAGAGGCGGTTTGCGTATTGGGCGCTCTTCCGCTTCCTCGCTCAC
TGACTCGCTGCGCTCGGTCGTTCGGCTGCGGCGAGCGGTATCAGCTCACTCAAAGGCGGTAATACGGTTA
TCCACAGAATCAGGGGATAACGCAGGAAAGAACATGTGAGCAAAAGGCCAGCAAAAGGCCAGGAACCGTA
AAAAGGCCGCGTTGCTGGCGTTTTTCCATAGGCTCCGCCCCCCTGACGAGCATCACAAAAATCGACGCTC
AAGTCAGAGGTGGCGAAACCCGACAGGACTATAAAGATACCAGGCGTTTCCCCCTGGAAGCTCCCTCGTG
CGCTCTCCTGTTCCGACCCTGCCGCTTACCGGATACCTGTCCGCCTTTCTCCCTTCGGGAAGCGTGGCGC
TTTCTCATAGCTCACGCTGTAGGTATCTCAGTTCGGTGTAGGTCGTTCGCTCCAAGCTGGGCTGTGTGCA
CGAACCCCCCGTTCAGCCCGACCGCTGCGCCTTATCCGGTAACTATCGTCTTGAGTCCAACCCGGTAAGA
CACGACTTATCGCCACTGGCAGCAGCCACTGGTAACAGGATTAGCAGAGCGAGGTATGTAGGCGGTGCTA
CAGAGTTCTTGAAGTGGTGGCCTAACTACGGCTACACTAGAAGAACAGTATTTGGTATCTGCGCTCTGCT
GAAGCCAGTTACCTTCGGAAAAAGAGTTGGTAGCTCTTGATCCGGCAAACAAACCACCGCTGGTAGCGGT
TTTTTTGTTTGCAAGCAGCAGATTACGCGCAGAAAAAAAGGATCTCAAGAAGATCCTTTGATCTTTTCTA
CGGGGTCTGACGCTCAGTGGAACGAAAACTCACGTTAAGGGATTTTGGTCATGAGATTATCAAAAAGGAT
CTTCACCTAGATCCTTTTAAATTAAAAATGAAGTTTTAAATCAATCTAAAGTATATATGAGTAAACTTGG
TCTGACAGTTACCAATGCTTAATCAGTGAGGCACCTATCTCAGCGATCTGTCTATTTCGTTCATCCATAG
TTGCCTGACTCCCCGTCGTGTAGATAACTACGATACGGGAGGGCTTACCATCTGGCCCCAGTGCTGCAAT
GATACCGCGAGACCCACGCTCACCGGCTCCAGATTTATCAGCAATAAACCAGCCAGCCGGAAGGGCCGAG
CGCAGAAGTGGTCCTGCAACTTTATCCGCCTCCATCCAGTCTATTAATTGTTGCCGGGAAGCTAGAGTAA
GTAGTTCGCCAGTTAATAGTTTGCGCAACGTTGTTGCCATTGCTACAGGCATCGTGGTGTCACGCTCGTC
GTTTGGTATGGCTTCATTCAGCTCCGGTTCCCAACGATCAAGGCGAGTTACATGATCCCCCATGTTGTGC
AAAAAAGCGGTTAGCTCCTTCGGTCCTCCGATCGTTGTCAGAAGTAAGTTGGCCGCAGTGTTATCACTCA
TGGTTATGGCAGCACTGCATAATTCTCTTACTGTCATGCCATCCGTAAGATGCTTTTCTGTGACTGGTGA
GTACTCAACCAAGTCATTCTGAGAATAGTGTATGCGGCGACCGAGTTGCTCTTGCCCGGCGTCAATACGG
GATAATACCGCGCCACATAGCAGAACTTTAAAAGTGCTCATCATTGGAAAACGTTCTTCGGGGCGAAAAC
TCTCAAGGATCTTACCGCTGTTGAGATCCAGTTCGATGTAACCCACTCGTGCACCCAACTGATCTTCAGC
ATCTTTTACTTTCACCAGCGTTTCTGGGTGAGCAAAAACAGGAAGGCAAAATGCCGCAAAAAAGGGAATA
AGGGCGACACGGAAATGTTGAATACTCATACTCTTCCTTTTTCAATATTATTGAAGCATTTATCAGGGTT
ATTGTCTCATGAGCGGATACATATTTGAATGTATTTAGAAAAATAAACAAATAGGGGTTCCGCGCACATT
TCCCCGAAAAGTGCCACCTGACGTC
Features (pLannotate 1.2.2; 20 found; start..end, strand, type, name):
     28..80      -  misc_feature   bom (fragment): basis of mobility region from pBR322
    235..614     +  enhancer       CMV enhancer: human cytomegalovirus immediate early enhancer
    615..818     +  promoter       CMV promoter: human cytomegalovirus (CMV) immediate early promoter
    814..847     +  LTR            5' LTR (truncated) (fragment): truncated 5' long terminal repeat (LTR) from HIV-1
    863..881     +  promoter       T7 promoter: promoter for bacteriophage T7 RNA polymerase
    927..1019    +  CDS            Znf22 (fragment): ZNF22_MOUSE - Also known as Krox25, Krox26, Zfp422. Experimental evidence at protein level: Swiss-Prot protein existence level 1. Binds DNA through the consensus sequence 5'-CAATG-3'. May be involved in transcriptional regulation and may play a role in tooth formation. From Mus musculus (Mouse).
   1062..1286    +  polyA_signal   bGH poly(A) signal: bovine growth hormone polyadenylation signal
   1290..1311    +  promoter       SV40 promoter (fragment): SV40 enhancer and early promoter
   1332..1760    +  rep_origin     f1 ori (sequence partly withheld): f1 bacteriophage origin of replication; arrow indicates direction of (+) strand synthesis
   1774..2103    +  promoter       SV40 promoter: SV40 enhancer and early promoter
   2174..2965    +  CDS            neo: KKA2_KLEPN - Also known as kan, nptII. Experimental evidence at protein level: Swiss-Prot protein existence level 1. Resistance to kanamycin, neomycin, paromomycin, ribostamycin, butirosin and gentamicin B. From Klebsiella pneumoniae.
   2989..3147    +  CDS            ble (fragment): BLE_KLEPN - Experimental evidence at protein level: Swiss-Prot protein existence level 1. Binding protein with a strong affinity to the bleomycin family of antibiotics. Binds to CL990; an antimitotic-antibiotic compound. From Klebsiella pneumoniae.
   3142..3263    +  polyA_signal   SV40 poly(A) signal: SV40 polyadenylation signal
   3336..3352    -  protein_bind   lac operator: The lac repressor binds to the lac operator to inhibit transcription in E. coli. This inhibition can be relieved by adding lactose or isopropyl-β-D-thiogalactopyranoside (IPTG). lac repressor encoded by lacI
   3360..3390    -  promoter       lac promoter: promoter for the E. coli lac operon
   3405..3426    -  protein_bind   CAP binding site: CAP binding activates transcription in the presence of cAMP. E. coli catabolite activator protein
   3439..3531    -  CDS            lacI (fragment): lac repressor; lacI; The lac repressor binds to the lac operator to inhibit transcription in E. coli. This inhibition can be relieved by adding lactose or isopropyl-β-D-thiogalactopyranoside (IPTG).
   3714..4299    -  rep_origin     ori: high-copy-number ColE1/pMB1/pBR322/pUC origin of replication
   4470..5330    -  CDS            AmpR: β-lactamase; bla; confers resistance to ampicillin, carbenicillin, and related antibiotics
   5331..5435    -  promoter       AmpR promoter: bla
