[The description below was written by a language model from this plasmid's Addgene catalogue record and pLannotate feature annotations shown in this document.]
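Description:
pc3XB-ZF93 is a module-archive plasmid from the Zinc Finger Consortium Modular Assembly Kit v1.0, built on pc3XB, a modified version of the Invitrogen pcDNA3 mammalian expression vector. It carries a single engineered C2H2 zinc finger module, ZF93, as a roughly 90 bp insert cloned between XbaI and BamHI sites, both of which are preserved. According to the depositor, this finger comes from the Barbas module set and recognises the DNA triplet CCA. The automated annotation labels the insert region as a fragment of mouse Znf22. This most likely reflects similarity among zinc finger frameworks and not the actual origin of the module.

The insert sits downstream of the CMV immediate early enhancer and promoter and a T7 promoter, which also serves as the sequencing primer site. It is followed by the bovine growth hormone polyadenylation signal. A separate cassette uses the SV40 early promoter to drive the neomycin phosphotransferase gene, terminated by an SV40 poly(A) signal, and allows G418 selection in mammalian cells. In E. coli the plasmid is maintained at high copy by a ColE1/pUC-type origin under ampicillin selection through β-lactamase, and an f1 origin is also present. Several small annotated fragments (bom, a truncated HIV-1 LTR, ble, lacI and lac promoter elements) appear to be backbone remnants or short homology hits with no evident functional role.

The plasmid mainly serves as a standardised source of one finger. The retained flanking restriction sites allow individual modules from the kit to be joined in series into multi-finger arrays with chosen DNA specificities, which the associated publication describes as the basis for engineering zinc finger nucleases.
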