>Addgene plasmid #13227 | pc3XB-ZF93 | addgene partial sequence | sequence record 19611 | CMV-F 5'-CGCAAATGGGCGGTAGGCGTG-3'
AGCTCTCTGGCTAACTAGAGAACCCACTGCTTACTGGCTTATCGAAATTAATACGACTCACTATAGGGAG
ACCCAAGCTGGCTAGCGTTTAAACGGGCCCTCTAGACCCGGGGAGAAGCCTTACAAATGCCCAGAATGTG
GAAAGAGTTTTAGCACTTCTCATTCCCTCACAGAACACCAGAGAACACATACCGGTGGATCCTCTGCACA
GTAGTAAGCTTAAGTTTAAACCGCTGATCAGCCTCGACTGTGCCTTCTAGTTGCCAGCCATCTGTTGTTT
GCCCCTCCCCCGTGCCTTCCTTGACCCTGGAAGGTGCCACTCCCACTGTCCTTTCCTAATAAAATGAGGA
AATTGCATCGCATTGTCTGAGTAGGTGTCATTCTATTCTGGGGGGTGGGGTGGGGCAGGACAGCAAGGGG
GAGGATTGGGAAGACAATAGCAGGCATGCTGGGGATGCGGTGGGCTCTATGGCTTCTGAGGCGGAAAGAA
CCAGCTGGGGCTCTAGGGGGTATCCCC
[69 nt withheld, positions 518-586]
GCAGCGCCC
