Addgene plasmid #13227: pc3XB-ZF93
Depositing lab: Daniel Voytas. Depositing organization: Iowa State University. Publication: Standardized reagents and protocols for engineering zinc finger nucleases by modular assembly. Wright DA, Thibodeau-Beganny S, Sander JD, Winfrey RJ, Hirsh AS, Eichtinger M, Fu F, Porteus MH, Dobbs D, Voytas DF, Joung JK. Nat Protoc. 2006;1(3):1637-52. doi: 10.1038/nprot.2006.259 PubMed 17406455.
Backbone
  Vector backbone: pc3XB
  Backbone manufacturer: Modified Invitrogen pcDNA3
  Backbone size w/o insert (bp): 5400
  Vector type: Mammalian Expression
  Selectable markers: Neomycin (select with G418)
Growth in bacteria
  Bacterial resistance: Ampicillin, 100 μg/mL
  Growth temperature: 37°C
  Growth strain: XL1 Blue
  Copy number: High Copy
Gene/Insert
  Gene/Insert name: ZF93
  Insert size (bp): 90
  Cloning method: Restriction Enzyme; 5′ cloning site XbaI (not destroyed); 3′ cloning site BamHI (not destroyed)
  Sequencing primers: 5′ T7
Terms and licenses: Academic/Nonprofit Terms; Industry Terms: Not Available to Industry
Depositor comments: Part of the Zinc Finger Consortium Modular Assembly Kit v1.0. Finger protein sequence: PGEKPYKCPECGKSFSTSHSLTEHQRTH. Target DNA sequence: CCA. This zinc finger is derived from the Barbas module set.
How to cite: pc3XB-ZF93 was a gift from Daniel Voytas (Addgene plasmid # 13227 ; http://n2t.net/addgene:13227 ; RRID:Addgene_13227)
